Addgene plasmid #105252: YIplac211-APL5-iGFPx6
Purpose: Plasmid for pop-in/pop-out replacement of Apl5 with Apl5-iGFPx6.
Depositing lab: Benjamin Glick. Depositing organization: University of Chicago. Publication: Budding Yeast Has a Minimal Endomembrane System. Day KJ, Casler JC, Glick BS. Dev Cell. 2018 Jan 8;44(1):56-72.e4. doi: 10.1016/j.devcel.2017.12.014. Epub 2018 Jan 8. PubMed 29316441.
Backbone
  Vector backbone: YIplac211
  Backbone size w/o insert (bp): 3797
  Total vector size (bp): 9075
  Vector type: Yeast Expression
  Selectable markers: URA3
Growth in bacteria
  Bacterial resistance: Ampicillin, 100 μg/mL
  Growth temperature: 37°C
  Growth strain: DH5alpha
  Copy number: Unknown
Gene/Insert
  Gene/Insert name: Apl5
  Species: S. cerevisiae (budding yeast)
  Entrez Gene: APL5 (a.k.a. YPL195W, YKS4)
  Tag / fusion protein: iGFPx6 (C terminal on insert)
  Cloning method: Restriction Enzyme; 5′ cloning site SphI (not destroyed); 3′ cloning site KpnI (not destroyed)
  Sequencing primers: 5′ M13 REVERSE; 3′ M13 FORWARD
Terms and licenses: Academic/Nonprofit Terms; Industry Terms: Not Available to Industry
How to cite: YIplac211-APL5-iGFPx6 was a gift from Benjamin Glick (Addgene plasmid # 105252 ; http://n2t.net/addgene:105252 ; RRID:Addgene_105252)
