[The description below was written by a language model from this plasmid's Addgene catalogue record and pLannotate feature annotations shown in this document.]
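Description:
YIplac211-APL5-iGFPx6 is a yeast integrating plasmid built on the YIplac211 backbone, designed for pop-in/pop-out replacement of the chromosomal APL5 gene in Saccharomyces cerevisiae with a version tagged with six tandem GFP copies. It is maintained in E. coli through a high-copy ColE1/pUC-type origin and ampicillin resistance (bla). No yeast replication origin is annotated, consistent with an integrative vector that persists in yeast only after recombining into the genome. Selection in yeast relies on URA3 with its own promoter. URA3 complements uracil auxotrophy and can be counterselected with 5-fluoroorotic acid.

The insert, cloned between SphI and KpnI within the lacZα/polylinker region, contains only a fragment of the APL5 coding sequence (about 650 bp annotated) rather than the whole gene. This is followed in the same orientation by six regularly spaced repeats annotated as GFP (S65T), matching the C-terminal iGFPx6 tag. A few hundred unannotated base pairs lie after the last GFP copy. They may be downstream APL5 homology, but the record does not say. No yeast promoter for the fusion is annotated, which fits a design in which expression comes from the native APL5 locus after integration.

In this strategy, homologous recombination at APL5 inserts the plasmid under Ura+ selection (pop-in). A second recombination event, selected on 5-FOA, then removes the vector sequences and URA3 (pop-out), leaving the tagged allele in place of the original. Apl5 is the delta subunit of the AP-3 adaptor complex, which acts in Golgi-to-vacuole trafficking through the ALP pathway. The multimeric GFP tag presumably gives a brighter signal for fluorescence imaging of AP-3 at endogenous expression levels.
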