Features (pLannotate 1.2.2; 19 found; start..end, strand, type, name):
      1..93      +  CDS            lacI (fragment): lac repressor; lacI; The lac repressor binds to the lac operator to inhibit transcription in E. coli. This inhibition can be relieved by adding lactose or isopropyl-β-D-thiogalactopyranoside (IPTG).
    106..127     +  protein_bind   CAP binding site: CAP binding activates transcription in the presence of cAMP. E. coli catabolite activator protein
    142..172     +  promoter       lac promoter: promoter for the E. coli lac operon
    180..196     +  protein_bind   lac operator: The lac repressor binds to the lac operator to inhibit transcription in E. coli. This inhibition can be relieved by adding lactose or isopropyl-β-D-thiogalactopyranoside (IPTG). lac repressor encoded by lacI
    244..894     +  CDS            APL5 (fragment): AP3D_YEAST - Also known as YKS4. Experimental evidence at protein level: Swiss-Prot protein existence level 1. Part of the AP-3 complex, an adaptor-related complex which is not clathrin-associated. The complex is associated with the Golgi region as well as more peripheral structures. It facilitates the budding of vesicles from the Golgi membrane and may be directly involved in trafficking to the vacuole. Required for the transport via the ALP pathway, which directs the transport of the cargo proteins PHO8 and VAM3 to the vacuole. From Saccharomyces cerevisiae (strain ATCC 204508 / S288c) (Bake
    940..1635    +  CDS            GFP (S65T): GFP (S65T) is a basic (constitutively fluorescent) green fluorescent protein published in 1995, derived from Aequorea victoria.
   1660..2355    +  CDS            GFP (S65T): GFP (S65T) is a basic (constitutively fluorescent) green fluorescent protein published in 1995, derived from Aequorea victoria.
   2380..3075    +  CDS            GFP (S65T): GFP (S65T) is a basic (constitutively fluorescent) green fluorescent protein published in 1995, derived from Aequorea victoria.
   3100..3795    +  CDS            GFP (S65T): GFP (S65T) is a basic (constitutively fluorescent) green fluorescent protein published in 1995, derived from Aequorea victoria.
   3820..4515    +  CDS            GFP (S65T): GFP (S65T) is a basic (constitutively fluorescent) green fluorescent protein published in 1995, derived from Aequorea victoria.
   4540..5235    +  CDS            GFP (S65T): GFP (S65T) is a basic (constitutively fluorescent) green fluorescent protein published in 1995, derived from Aequorea victoria.
   5564..5721    +  CDS            lacZα (fragment): LacZα fragment of β-galactosidase; lacZ fragment
   5727..5826    -  misc_feature   bom (fragment): basis of mobility region from pBR322
   5928..5963    -  CDS            rop (fragment): Rop protein, which maintains plasmids at low copy number; rop
   6052..6855    -  CDS            URA3: orotidine-5'-phosphate decarboxylase, required for uracil biosynthesis; S. cerevisiae URA3; yeast auxotrophic marker, counterselectable with 5-fluoroorotic acid (5-FOA)
   6856..7071    -  promoter       URA3 promoter: S. cerevisiae URA3
   7164..7268    +  promoter       AmpR promoter: bla
   7269..8129    +  CDS            AmpR: β-lactamase; bla; confers resistance to ampicillin, carbenicillin, and related antibiotics
   8300..8888    +  rep_origin     ori: high-copy-number ColE1/pMB1/pBR322/pUC origin of replication
>Addgene plasmid #105252 | YIplac211-APL5-iGFPx6 | addgene full sequence | sequence record 202432 | Addgene NGS Result
GCGCCCAATACGCAAACCGCCTCTCCCCGCGCGTTGGCCGATTCATTAATGCAGCTGGCACGACAGGTTT
CCCGACTGGAAAGCGGGCAGTGAGCGCAACGCAATTAATGTGAGTTAGCTCACTCATTAGGCACCCCAGG
CTTTACACTTTATGCTTCCGGCTCGTATGTTGTGTGGAATTGTGAGCGGATAACAATTTCACACAGGAAA
CAGCTATGACCATGATTACGCCAAGCTTGCATGCCATTTGAGATTGAGAGAGAAAAGGAACGGATGTCAA
ATCCTTATTATCTAGGTGAAGAAGACGAAGAAAGAACTAAGAACTCTAAAGATTTGTTGGACTTGAATGA
GGAGGAAAGTAGTGATAAAAAGCCAGAAACTATTAGATTAAATAGAACCGATAATTCGTTGAATTCTCTA
AGTTTATCTACAACTGAAATCAGCAGAAAGAAGAAGAAGGGAAAGAAGAAAAATAGGGTTCAAGTCTTAT
CCGATGAACCTGTTATCGAAGCCGCTCCCAAAAGGAAAGATGCATTCCAGAAACCCCATGATAATCATTC
AACTCAAAATCCTTTGAAAAAGGACAAGATTAATCTGAGAATGCACTCTCAACTTGAAAATTTTGATTTT
TCCAATTTTGGGCAATCGAGTAACGCAGGAAGAGGATCGCAGGAAGAGGGCAACCTTAGAAAGGAAGACG
AGTTAGAATTAAGTCGTTTAGAGGCCAATCTTATTGTAAAAGATGAAAAGGATAATTTAAGTGATACTGA
AGAAGTTATAGTTATAAAAAAGAAGAAGAAAGGGAAAAAGTCAAAGTCAAAAAACAAACTAAAAACGAAA
GCAAAAAATTCTCCAGAACCAAATGAATTTCTTCGAGACCAAAGCACTGACATTACGGATCCAGGAAGTT
CGGGGTCCAGCGGTTCTTCAGGCGCTAGCATGGATAGCACTGAGAGCCTTTTCACTGGAGTTGTCCCAAT
TCTTGTTGAATTAGATGGTGATGTTAATGGGCACAAATTTTCTGTCAGTGGAGAGGGTGAAGGTGATGCA
ACATACGGAAAACTTACCCTTAAATTTATTTGCACTACTGGAAAACTACCTGTTCCTTGGCCAACACTTG
TCACTACTTTAACTTATGGTGTTCAGTGCTTTTCAAGATACCCGGATCATATGAAACAGCATGACTTTTT
CAAGAGTGCCATGCCCGAAGGTTATGTACAGGAAAGAACTATATTTTTCAAAGATGACGGGAACTACAAG
ACACGTGCTGAAGTCAAGTTTGAAGGTGATACCCTTGTTAATAGAATCGAGTTAAAAGGTATTGATTTTA
AAGAAGATGGAAACATTCTTGGGCACAAATTGGAATACAACTATAACTCACACAATGTATACATCATGGC
AGACAAACAAAAGAATGGAATCAAAGCTAACTTCAAAATTAGACACAACATTGAAGATGGAAGCGTTCAA
CTAGCAGACCATTATCAACAAAATACTCCAATTGGCGATGGCCCTGTCCTTTTACCAGACAACCATTACC
TGTCCACACAATCTGCCCTTTCGAAAGATCCCAACGAAAAGAGAGACCACATGGTCCTTAAAGAGTTTGT
AACAGCTGCTGGGATTACACATGGCAGCTCCGGCTCCAGCGGGTCTAGCATGGATAGCACTGAGAGCCTT
TTCACTGGAGTTGTCCCAATTCTTGTTGAATTAGATGGTGATGTTAATGGGCACAAATTTTCTGTCAGTG
GAGAGGGTGAAGGTGATGCAACATACGGAAAACTTACCCTTAAATTTATTTGCACTACTGGAAAACTACC
TGTTCCTTGGCCAACACTTGTCACTACTTTAACTTATGGTGTTCAGTGCTTTTCAAGATACCCGGATCAT
ATGAAACAGCATGACTTTTTCAAGAGTGCCATGCCCGAAGGTTATGTACAGGAAAGAACTATATTTTTCA
AAGATGACGGGAACTACAAGACACGTGCTGAAGTCAAGTTTGAAGGTGATACCCTTGTTAATAGAATCGA
GTTAAAAGGTATTGATTTTAAAGAAGATGGAAACATTCTTGGGCACAAATTGGAATACAACTATAACTCA
CACAATGTATACATCATGGCAGACAAACAAAAGAATGGAATCAAAGCTAACTTCAAAATTAGACACAACA
TTGAAGATGGAAGCGTTCAACTAGCAGACCATTATCAACAAAATACTCCAATTGGCGATGGCCCTGTCCT
TTTACCAGACAACCATTACCTGTCCACACAATCTGCCCTTTCGAAAGATCCCAACGAAAAGAGAGACCAC
ATGGTCCTTAAAGAGTTTGTAACAGCTGCTGGGATTACACATGGCAGCTCCGGCTCCAGCGGGTCTAGCA
TGGATAGCACTGAGAGCCTTTTCACTGGAGTTGTCCCAATTCTTGTTGAATTAGATGGTGATGTTAATGG
GCACAAATTTTCTGTCAGTGGAGAGGGTGAAGGTGATGCAACATACGGAAAACTTACCCTTAAATTTATT
TGCACTACTGGAAAACTACCTGTTCCTTGGCCAACACTTGTCACTACTTTAACTTATGGTGTTCAGTGCT
TTTCAAGATACCCGGATCATATGAAACAGCATGACTTTTTCAAGAGTGCCATGCCCGAAGGTTATGTACA
GGAAAGAACTATATTTTTCAAAGATGACGGGAACTACAAGACACGTGCTGAAGTCAAGTTTGAAGGTGAT
ACCCTTGTTAATAGAATCGAGTTAAAAGGTATTGATTTTAAAGAAGATGGAAACATTCTTGGGCACAAAT
TGGAATACAACTATAACTCACACAATGTATACATCATGGCAGACAAACAAAAGAATGGAATCAAAGCTAA
CTTCAAAATTAGACACAACATTGAAGATGGAAGCGTTCAACTAGCAGACCATTATCAACAAAATACTCCA
ATTGGCGATGGCCCTGTCCTTTTACCAGACAACCATTACCTGTCCACACAATCTGCCCTTTCGAAAGATC
CCAACGAAAAGAGAGACCACATGGTCCTTAAAGAGTTTGTAACAGCTGCTGGGATTACACATGGCAGCTC
CGGCTCCAGCGGGTCTAGCATGGATAGCACTGAGAGCCTTTTCACTGGAGTTGTCCCAATTCTTGTTGAA
TTAGATGGTGATGTTAATGGGCACAAATTTTCTGTCAGTGGAGAGGGTGAAGGTGATGCAACATACGGAA
AACTTACCCTTAAATTTATTTGCACTACTGGAAAACTACCTGTTCCTTGGCCAACACTTGTCACTACTTT
AACTTATGGTGTTCAGTGCTTTTCAAGATACCCGGATCATATGAAACAGCATGACTTTTTCAAGAGTGCC
ATGCCCGAAGGTTATGTACAGGAAAGAACTATATTTTTCAAAGATGACGGGAACTACAAGACACGTGCTG
AAGTCAAGTTTGAAGGTGATACCCTTGTTAATAGAATCGAGTTAAAAGGTATTGATTTTAAAGAAGATGG
AAACATTCTTGGGCACAAATTGGAATACAACTATAACTCACACAATGTATACATCATGGCAGACAAACAA
AAGAATGGAATCAAAGCTAACTTCAAAATTAGACACAACATTGAAGATGGAAGCGTTCAACTAGCAGACC
ATTATCAACAAAATACTCCAATTGGCGATGGCCCTGTCCTTTTACCAGACAACCATTACCTGTCCACACA
ATCTGCCCTTTCGAAAGATCCCAACGAAAAGAGAGACCACATGGTCCTTAAAGAGTTTGTAACAGCTGCT
GGGATTACACATGGCAGCTCCGGCTCCAGCGGGTCTAGCATGGATAGCACTGAGAGCCTTTTCACTGGAG
TTGTCCCAATTCTTGTTGAATTAGATGGTGATGTTAATGGGCACAAATTTTCTGTCAGTGGAGAGGGTGA
AGGTGATGCAACATACGGAAAACTTACCCTTAAATTTATTTGCACTACTGGAAAACTACCTGTTCCTTGG
CCAACACTTGTCACTACTTTAACTTATGGTGTTCAGTGCTTTTCAAGATACCCGGATCATATGAAACAGC
ATGACTTTTTCAAGAGTGCCATGCCCGAAGGTTATGTACAGGAAAGAACTATATTTTTCAAAGATGACGG
GAACTACAAGACACGTGCTGAAGTCAAGTTTGAAGGTGATACCCTTGTTAATAGAATCGAGTTAAAAGGT
ATTGATTTTAAAGAAGATGGAAACATTCTTGGGCACAAATTGGAATACAACTATAACTCACACAATGTAT
ACATCATGGCAGACAAACAAAAGAATGGAATCAAAGCTAACTTCAAAATTAGACACAACATTGAAGATGG
AAGCGTTCAACTAGCAGACCATTATCAACAAAATACTCCAATTGGCGATGGCCCTGTCCTTTTACCAGAC
AACCATTACCTGTCCACACAATCTGCCCTTTCGAAAGATCCCAACGAAAAGAGAGACCACATGGTCCTTA
AAGAGTTTGTAACAGCTGCTGGGATTACACATGGCAGCTCCGGCTCCAGCGGGTCTAGCATGGATAGCAC
TGAGAGCCTTTTCACTGGAGTTGTCCCAATTCTTGTTGAATTAGATGGTGATGTTAATGGGCACAAATTT
TCTGTCAGTGGAGAGGGTGAAGGTGATGCAACATACGGAAAACTTACCCTTAAATTTATTTGCACTACTG
GAAAACTACCTGTTCCTTGGCCAACACTTGTCACTACTTTAACTTATGGTGTTCAGTGCTTTTCAAGATA
CCCGGATCATATGAAACAGCATGACTTTTTCAAGAGTGCCATGCCCGAAGGTTATGTACAGGAAAGAACT
ATATTTTTCAAAGATGACGGGAACTACAAGACACGTGCTGAAGTCAAGTTTGAAGGTGATACCCTTGTTA
ATAGAATCGAGTTAAAAGGTATTGATTTTAAAGAAGATGGAAACATTCTTGGGCACAAATTGGAATACAA
CTATAACTCACACAATGTATACATCATGGCAGACAAACAAAAGAATGGAATCAAAGCTAACTTCAAAATT
AGACACAACATTGAAGATGGAAGCGTTCAACTAGCAGACCATTATCAACAAAATACTCCAATTGGCGATG
GCCCTGTCCTTTTACCAGACAACCATTACCTGTCCACACAATCTGCCCTTTCGAAAGATCCCAACGAAAA
GAGAGACCACATGGTCCTTAAAGAGTTTGTAACAGCTGCTGGGATTACACATGGCAGCTCCGGCTCCAGC
GGGTAAAGCGGCCGCCGATAAAAAAATCGAAGTCGTGAATTCTCAATGACAGCGATTACGTACGTAAACT
ATAATTAATTTAAGTATTTTATTCTGCATAGTATATTATTGCGGTGCACTCAATTTGCCGAAAGAGACGG
CATATTTAATAATGACGCGAATGAATCAAAGGCCGCCAAAGGTAATCATAGACCAGAGATGATTTGCAAA
ATTATTTGACATACTATTGCTAGTGTAACAATAACACAGCATAACTTTGCTTAGACATATATGTCATTTA
AGGCAACTATCACCGAGTCGGTACCGAGCTCGAATTCACTGGCCGTCGTTTTACAACGTCGTGACTGGGA
AAACCCTGGCGTTACCCAACTTAATCGCCTTGCAGCACATCCCCCTTTCGCCAGCTGGCGTAATAGCGAA
GAGGCCCGCACCGATCGCCCTTCCCAACAGTTGCGCAGCCTGAATGGCGAATGGCGCCTGATGCGGTATT
TTCTCCTTACGCATCTGTGCGGTATTTCACACCGCATATGGTGCACTCTCAGTACAATCTGCTCTGATGC
CGCATAGTTAAGCCAGCCCCGACACCCGCCAACACCCGCTGACGCGCCCTGACGGGCTTGTCTGCTCCCG
GCATCCGCTTACAGACAAGCTGTGACCGTCTCCGGGAGCTGCATGTGTCAGAGGTTTTCACCGTCATCAC
CGAAACGCGCGAGACGAAAGGGCGGGTAATAACTGATATAATTAAATTGAAGCTCTAATTTGTGAGTTTA
GTATACATGCATTTACTTATAATACAGTTTTTTAGTTTTGCTGGCCGCATCTTCTCAAATATGCTTCCCA
GCCTGCTTTTCTGTAACGTTCACCCTCTACCTTAGCATCCCTTCCCTTTGCAAATAGTCCTCTTCCAACA
ATAATAATGTCAGATCCTGTAGAGACCACATCATCCACGGTTCTATACTGTTGACCCAATGCGTCTCCCT
TGTCATCTAAACCCACACCGGGTGTCATAATCAACCAATCGTAACCTTCATCTCTTCCACCCATGTCTCT
TTGAGCAATAAAGCCGATAACAAAATCTTTGTCGCTCTTCGCAATGTCAACAGTACCCTTAGTATATTCT
CCAGTAGATAGGGAGCCCTTGCATGACAATTCTGCTAACATCAAAAGGCCTCTAGGTTCCTTTGTTACTT
CTTCTGCCGCCTGCTTCAAACCGCTAACAATACCTGGGCCCACCACACCGTGTGCATTCGTAATGTCTGC
CCATTCTGCTATTCTGTATACACCCGCAGAGTACTGCAATTTGACTGTATTACCAATGTCAGCAAATTTT
CTGTCTTCGAAGAGTAAAAAATTGTACTTGGCGGATAATGCCTTTAGCGGCTTAACTGTGCCCTCCATGG
AAAAATCAGTCAAGATATCCACATGTGTTTTTAGTAAACAAATTTTGGGACCTAATGCTTCAACTAACTC
CAGTAATTCCTTGGTGGTACGAACATCCAATGAAGCACACAAGTTTGTTTGCTTTTCGTGCATGATATTA
AATAGCTTGGCAGCAACAGGACTAGGATGAGTAGCAGCACGTTCCTTATATGTAGCTTTCGACATGATTT
ATCTTCGTTTCCTGCATGTTTTTGTTCTGTGCAGTTGGGTTAAGAATACTGGGCAATTTCATGTTTCTTC
AACACTACATATGCGTATATATACCAATCTAAGTCTGTGCTCCTTCCTTCGTTCTTCCTTCTGTTCGGAG
ATTACCGAATCAAAAAAATTTCAAGGAAACCGAAATCAAAAAAAAGAATAAAAAAAAAATGATGAATTGA
AAAGCTGGCCTCGTGATACGCCTATTTTTATAGGTTAATGTCATGATAATAATGGTTTCTTAGACGTCAG
GTGGCACTTTTCGGGGAAATGTGCGCGGAACCCCTATTTGTTTATTTTTCTAAATACATTCAAATATGTA
TCCGCTCATGAGACAATAACCCTGATAAATGCTTCAATAATATTGAAAAAGGAAGAGTATGAGTATTCAA
CATTTCCGTGTCGCCCTTATTCCCTTTTTTGCGGCATTTTGCCTTCCTGTTTTTGCTCACCCAGAAACGC
TGGTGAAAGTAAAAGATGCTGAAGATCAGTTGGGTGCACGAGTGGGTTACATCGAACTGGATCTCAACAG
CGGTAAGATCCTTGAGAGTTTTCGCCCCGAAGAACGTTTTCCAATGATGAGCACTTTTAAAGTTCTGCTA
TGTGGCGCGGTATTATCCCGTATTGACGCCGGGCAAGAGCAACTCGGTCGCCGCATACACTATTCTCAGA
ATGACTTGGTTGAGTACTCACCAGTCACAGAAAAGCATCTTACGGATGGCATGACAGTAAGAGAATTATG
CAGTGCTGCCATAACCATGAGTGATAACACTGCGGCCAACTTACTTCTGACAACGATCGGAGGACCGAAG
GAGCTAACCGCTTTTTTGCACAACATGGGGGATCATGTAACTCGCCTTGATCGTTGGGAACCGGAGCTGA
ATGAAGCCATACCAAACGACGAGCGTGACACCACGATGCCTGTAGCAATGGCAACAACGTTGCGCAAACT
ATTAACTGGCGAACTACTTACTCTAGCTTCCCGGCAACAATTAATAGACTGGATGGAGGCGGATAAAGTT
GCAGGACCACTTCTGCGCTCGGCCCTTCCGGCTGGCTGGTTTATTGCTGATAAATCTGGAGCCGGTGAGC
GTGGGTCTCGCGGTATCATTGCAGCACTGGGGCCAGATGGTAAGCCCTCCCGTATCGTAGTTATCTACAC
GACGGGGAGTCAGGCAACTATGGATGAACGAAATAGACAGATCGCTGAGATAGGTGCCTCACTGATTAAG
CATTGGTAACTGTCAGACCAAGTTTACTCATATATACTTTAGATTGATTTAAAACTTCATTTTTAATTTA
AAAGGATCTAGGTGAAGATCCTTTTTGATAATCTCATGACCAAAATCCCTTAACGTGAGTTTTCGTTCCA
CTGAGCGTCAGACCCCGTAGAAAAGATCAAAGGATCTTCTTGAGATCCTTTTTTTCTGCGCGTAATCTGC
TGCTTGCAAACAAAAAAACCACCGCTACCAGCGGTGGTTTGTTTGCCGGATCAAGAGCTACCAACTCTTT
TTCCGAAGGTAACTGGCTTCAGCAGAGCGCAGATACCAAATACTGTTCTTCTAGTGTAGCCGTAGTTAGG
CCACCACTTCAAGAACTCTGTAGCACCGCCTACATACCTCGCTCTGCTAATCCTGTTACCAGTGGCTGCT
GCCAGTGGCGATAAGTCGTGTCTTACCGGGTTGGACTCAAGACGATAGTTACCGGATAAGGCGCAGCGGT
CGGGCTGAACGGGGGGTTCGTGCACACAGCCCAGCTTGGAGCGAACGACCTACACCGAACTGAGATACCT
ACAGCGTGAGCTATGAGAAAGCGCCACGCTTCCCGAAGGGAGAAAGGCGGACAGGTATCCGGTAAGCGGC
AGGGTCGGAACAGGAGAGCGCACGAGGGAGCTTCCAGGGGGAAACGCCTGGTATCTTTATAGTCCTGTCG
GGTTTCGCCACCTCTGACTTGAGCGTCGATTTTTGTGATGCTCGTCAGGGGGGCGGAGCCTATGGAAAAA
CGCCAGCAACGCGGCCTTTTTACGGTTCCTGGCCTTTTGCTGGCCTTTTGCTCACATGTTCTTTCCTGCG
TTATCCCCTGATTCTGTGGATAACCGTATTACCGCCTTTGAGTGAGCTGATACCGCTCGCCGCAGCCGAA
CGACCGAGCGCAGCGAGTCAGTGAGCGAGGAAGCGGAAGA
